>Addgene plasmid #175027 | Halo-WIPI2B H85E | addgene full sequence | sequence record 350259 | Addgene NGS Result
GTGATGCGGTTTTGGCAGTACACCAATGGGCGTGGATAGCGGTTTGACTCACGGGGATTTCCAAGTCTCC
ACCCCATTGACGTCAATGGGAGTTTGTTTTGGCACCAAAATCAACGGGACTTTCCAAAATGTCGTAATAA
CCCCGCCCCGTTGACGCAAATGGGCGGTAGGCGTGTACGGTGGGAGGTCTATATAAGCAGAGCTGGTTTA
GTGAACCGTCAGATCACTAGAAGCTTTATTGCGGTAGTTTATCACAGTTAAATTGCTAACGCAGTCAGTG
CTTCTGACACAACAGTCTCGAACTTAAGCTGCAGAAGTTGGTCGTGAGGCACTGGGCAGGTAAGTATCAA
GGTTACAAGACAGGTTTAAGGAGACCAATAGAAACTGGGCTTGTCGAGACAGAGAAGACTCTTGCGTTTC
TGATAGGCACCTATTGGTCTTACTGACATCCACTTTGCCTTTCTCTCCACAGGTGTCCACTCCCAGTTCA
ATTACAGCTCTTAAGGCTAGAGTATTAATACGACTCACTATAGGGCTAGCAAAGCCACCATGGCAGAAAT
CGGTACTGGCTTTCCATTCGACCCCCATTATGTGGAAGTCCTGGGCGAGCGCATGCACTACGTCGATGTT
GGTCCGCGCGATGGCACCCCTGTGCTGTTCCTGCACGGTAACCCGACCTCCTCCTACGTGTGGCGCAACA
TCATCCCGCATGTTGCACCGACCCATCGCTGCATTGCTCCAGACCTGATCGGTATGGGCAAATCCGACAA
ACCAGACCTGGGTTATTTCTTCGACGACCACGTCCGCTTCATGGATGCCTTCATCGAAGCCCTGGGTCTG
GAAGAGGTCGTCCTGGTCATTCACGACTGGGGCTCCGCTCTGGGTTTCCACTGGGCCAAGCGCAATCCAG
AGCGCGTCAAAGGTATTGCATTTATGGAGTTCATCCGCCCTATCCCGACCTGGGACGAATGGCCAGAATT
TGCCCGCGAGACCTTCCAGGCCTTCCGCACCACCGACGTCGGCCGCAAGCTGATCATCGATCAGAACGTT
TTTATCGAGGGTACGCTGCCGATGGGTGTCGTCCGCCCGCTGACTGAAGTCGAGATGGACCATTACCGCG
AGCCGTTCCTGAATCCTGTTGACCGCGAGCCACTGTGGCGCTTCCCAAACGAGCTGCCAATCGCCGGTGA
GCCAGCGAACATCGTCGCGCTGGTCGAAGAATACATGGACTGGCTGCACCAGTCCCCTGTCCCGAAGCTG
CTGTTCTGGGGCACCCCAGGCGTTCTGATCCCACCGGCCGAAGCCGCTCGCCTGGCCAAAAGCCTGCCTA
ACTGCAAGGCTGTGGACATCGGCCCGGGTCTGAATCTGCTGCAAGAAGACAACCCGGACCTGATCGGCAG
CGAGATCGCGCGCTGGCTGTCGACGCTCGAGATTTCCGGCGAGCCAACCACTGAGGATCTGTACTTTCAG
AGCGATAACGCGATCGCTTCCGAATTCGGATCCATGAACCTGGCGAGCCAGAGCGGGGAGGCCGGCGCCG
GCCAGCTGCTCTTCGCCAACTTCAACCAGGACAACACGTCCCTAGCTGTTGGTAGTAAGTCCGGTTATAA
ATTTTTCTCCCTTTCTTCTGTGGATAAGCTGGAACAGATCTATGAATGCACCGATACGGAAGATGTGTGC
ATTGTAGAGAGATTGTTCTCCAGCAGCCTAGTGGCCATCGTGAGCCTTAAAGCACCAAGGAAGCTAAAGG
TTTGCGAGTTTAAGAAGGGAACTGAGATCTGCAACTACAGCTACTCCAACACGATTCTGGCTGTGAAGCT
CAACAGGCAGAGGCTGATAGTATGCCTGGAGGAGTCCCTGTACATCCACAACATTCGGGACATGAAGGTG
CTGCATACGATCAGGGAGACGCCTCCAAACCCTGCAGGCCTGTGTGCGCTGTCAATCAACAACGACAACT
GCTACTTGGCGTACCCAGGGAGCGCGACCATCGGAGAGGTGCAGGTCTTCGATACCATTAATTTGAGAGC
TGCAAACATGATTCCGGCTCACGACAGTCCTTTAGCGGCACTGGCCTTTGACGCAAGTGGAACTAAACTT
GCCACGGCTTCGGAGAAGGGGACCGTGATTAGGGTATTTTCCATTCCAGAAGGACAAAAACTCTTTGAGT
TTCGGAGAGGAGTAAAGAGGTGCGTGAGCATCTGCTCCCTGGCCTTCAGCATGGACGGCATGTTCCTCTC
CGCCTCCAGCAACACTGAGACCGTGCACATCTTCAAACTCGAGACTGTGAAAGAAAAACCCCCAGAGGAG
CCCACCACCTGGACCGGGTACTTCGGGAAAGTGCTCATGGCCTCCACCAGCTACCTGCCTTCCCAAGTGA
CAGAAATGTTCAACCAGGGCAGAGCCTTCGCCACGGTCCGCCTGCCATTCTGCGGCCACAAAAACATCTG
CTCGCTAGCCACAATTCAGAAGATCCCGCGGTTGTTGGTGGGTGCCGCCGACGGGTACCTGTACATGTAC
AACCTGGACCCCCAGGAGGGCGGCGAGTGTGCCCTGATGAAGCAGCACCGGCTGGACGGCAGTCTGGAAA
CGACCAATGAGATCTTGGACTCTGCCTCTCACGACTGCCCCTTAGTCACTCAGACATACGGCGCAGCTGC
AGGAAAAGGTACTTACGTGCCTTCATCCCCAACGAGACTTGCCTACACAGACGACCTGGGTGCTGTGGGT
GGCGCCTGCCTGGAGGACGAGGCCAGCGCCCTGCGCCTGGATGAGGACAGCGAGCACCCGCCCATGATTC
TTCGGACTGACTGAGCGGCCGCTTGCTGAGTTGGCTGCTGCCACCGCTGAGCAATAACTAGCATAACCCC
TTGGCCGCTTCGAGCAGACATGATAAGATACATTGATGAGTTTGGACAAACCACAACTAGAATGCAGTGA
AAAAAATGCTTTATTTGTGAAATTTGTGATGCTATTGCTTTATTTGTAACCATTATAAGCTGCAATAAAC
AAGTTAACAACAACAATTGCATTCATTTTATGTTTCAGGTTCAGGGGGAGATGTGGGAGGTTTTTTTAAG
CAAGTAAAACCTCTACAAATGTGGTAAAATCGAATTTTAACAAAATATTAACGCTTACAATTTCCTGATG
CGGTATTTTCTCCTTACGCATCTGTGCGGTATTTCACACCGCATACGCGGATCTGCGCAGCACCATGGCC
TGAAATAACCTCTGAAAGAGGAACTTGGTTAGGTACCTTCTGAGGCGGAAAGAACCAGCTGTGGAATGTG
TGTCAGTTAGGGTGTGGAAAGTCCCCAGGCTCCCCAGCAGGCAGAAGTATGCAAAGCATGCATCTCAATT
AGTCAGCAACCAGGTGTGGAAAGTCCCCAGGCTCCCCAGCAGGCAGAAGTATGCAAAGCATGCATCTCAA
TTAGTCAGCAACCATAGTCCCGCCCCTAACTCCGCCCATCCCGCCCCTAACTCCGCCCAGTTCCGCCCAT
TCTCCGCCCCATGGCTGACTAATTTTTTTTATTTATGCAGAGGCCGAGGCCGCCTCGGCCTCTGAGCTAT
TCCAGAAGTAGTGAGGAGGCTTTTTTGGAGGCCTAGGCTTTTGCAAAAAGCTTGATTCTTCTGACACAAC
AGTCTCGAACTTAAGGCTAGAGCCACCATGATTGAACAAGATGGATTGCACGCAGGTTCTCCGGCCGCTT
GGGTGGAGAGGCTATTCGGCTATGACTGGGCACAACAGACAATCGGCTGCTCTGATGCCGCCGTGTTCCG
GCTGTCAGCGCAGGGGCGCCCGGTTCTTTTTGTCAAGACCGACCTGTCCGGTGCCCTGAATGAACTGCAG
GACGAGGCAGCGCGGCTATCGTGGCTGGCCACGACGGGCGTTCCTTGCGCAGCTGTGCTCGACGTTGTCA
CTGAAGCGGGAAGGGACTGGCTGCTATTGGGCGAAGTGCCGGGGCAGGATCTCCTGTCATCTCACCTTGC
TCCTGCCGAGAAAGTATCCATCATGGCTGATGCAATGCGGCGGCTGCATACGCTTGATCCGGCTACCTGC
CCATTCGACCACCAAGCGAAACATCGCATCGAGCGAGCACGTACTCGGATGGAAGCCGGTCTTGTCGATC
AGGATGATCTGGACGAAGAGCATCAGGGGCTCGCGCCAGCCGAACTGTTCGCCAGGCTCAAGGCGCGCAT
GCCCGACGGCGAGGATCTCGTCGTGACCCATGGCGATGCCTGCTTGCCGAATATCATGGTGGAAAATGGC
CGCTTTTCTGGATTCATCGACTGTGGCCGGCTGGGTGTGGCGGACCGCTATCAGGACATAGCGTTGGCTA
CCCGTGATATTGCTGAAGAGCTTGGCGGCGAATGGGCTGACCGCTTCCTCGTGCTTTACGGTATCGCCGC
TCCCGATTCGCAGCGCATCGCCTTCTATCGCCTTCTTGACGAGTTCTTCTGAGCGGGACTCTGGGGTTCG
AAATGACCGACCAAGCGACGCCCAACCTGCCATCACGATGGCCGCAATAAAATATCTTTATTTTCATTAC
ATCTGTGTGTTGGTTTTTTGTGTGAATCGATAGCGATAAGGATCCTCTTTGCGCTTGCGTTTTCCCTTGT
CCAGATAGCCCAGTAGCTGACATTCATCCGGGGTCAGCACCGTTTCTGCGGACTGGCTTTCTACGTAATG
GTTTCTTAGACGTCAGGTGGCACTTTTCGGGGAAATGTGCGCGGAACCCCTATTTGTTTATTTTTCTAAA
TACATTCAAATATGTATCCGCTCATGAGACAATAACCCTGATAAATGCTTCAATAATATTGAAAAAGGAA
GAGTATGAGTATTCAACATTTCCGTGTCGCCCTTATTCCCTTTTTTGCGGCATTTTGCCTTCCTGTTTTT
GCTCACCCAGAAACGCTGGTGAAAGTAAAAGATGCTGAAGATCAGTTGGGTGCACGAGTGGGTTACATCG
AACTGGATCTCAACAGCGGTAAGATCCTTGAGAGTTTTCGCCCCGAAGAACGTTTTCCAATGATGAGCAC
TTTCAAAGTTCTGCTATGTGGCGCGGTATTATCCCGTATTGACGCCGGGCAAGAGCAACTCGGTCGCCGC
ATACACTATTCTCAGAATGACTTGGTTGAGTACTCACCAGTCACAGAAAAGCATCTTACGGATGGCATGA
CAGTAAGAGAATTATGCAGTGCTGCCATAACCATGAGTGATAACACTGCGGCCAACTTACTTCTGACAAC
TATCGGAGGACCGAAGGAGCTAACCGCTTTTTTGCACAACATGGGGGATCATGTAACTCGCCTTGATCGT
TGGGAACCGGAGCTGAATGAAGCCATACCAAACGACGAGCGTGACACCACGATGCCTGTAGCAATGGCAA
CAACGTTGCGCAAACTATTAACTGGCGAACTACTTACTCTAGCTTCCCGGCAACAATTAATAGACTGGAT
GGAGGCGGATAAAGTTGCAGGACCACTTCTGCGCTCGGCCCTTCCGGCTGGCTGGTTTATTGCTGATAAA
TCTGGAGCCGGTGAGCGTGGGTCTCGCGGTATCATTGCAGCACTGGGGCCAGATGGTAAGCCCTCCCGTA
TCGTAGTTATCTACACGACGGGGAGTCAGGCAACTATGGATGAACGAAATAGACAGATCGCTGAGATAGG
TGCCTCACTGATTAAGCATTGGTAATTCGAAATGACCGACCAAGCGACGCCCAACCGGTATCAGCTCACT
CAAAGGCGGTAATACGGTTATCCACAGAATCAGGGGATAACGCAGGAAAGAACATGTGAGCAAAAGGCCA
GCAAAAGGCCAGGAACCGTAAAAAGGCCGCGTTGCTGGCGTTTTTCCATAGGCTCCGCCCCCCTGACGAG
CATCACAAAAATCGACGCTCAAGTCAGAGGTGGCGAAACCCGACAGGACTATAAAGATACCAGGCGTTTC
CCCCTGGAAGCTCCCTCGTGCGCTCTCCTGTTCCGACCCTGCCGCTTACCGGATACCTGTCCGCCTTTCT
CCCTTCGGGAAGCGTGGCGCTTTCTCATAGCTCACGCTGTAGGTATCTCAGTTCGGTGTAGGTCGTTCGC
TCCAAGCTGGGCTGTGTGCACGAACCCCCCGTTCAGCCCGACCGCTGCGCCTTATCCGGTAACTATCGTC
TTGAGTCCAACCCGGTAAGACACGACTTATCGCCACTGGCAGCAGCCACTGGTAACAGGATTAGCAGAGC
GAGGTATGTAGGCGGTGCTACAGAGTTCTTGAAGTGGTGGCCTAACTACGGCTACACTAGAAGGACAGTA
TTTGGTATCTGCGCTCTGCTGAAGCCAGTTACCTTCGGAAAAAGAGTTGGTAGCTCTTGATCCGGCAAAC
AAACCACCGCTGGTAGCGGTGGTTTTTTTGTTTGCAAGCAGCAGATTACGCGCAGAAAAAAAGGATTTCA
AGAAGATCCTTTGATCTTTTCTACGGGGTCTGACGCTCAGTGGAACGAAAACTCACGTTAAGGGATTTTG
GTCATGAGATTATCAAAAAGGATCTTCACCTAGATCCTTTTATAGTCCGGAAATACAGGAACGCACGCTG
GATGGCCCTTCGCTGGGATGGTGAAACCATGAAAAATGGCAGCTTCAGTGGATTAAGTGGGGGTAATGTG
GCCTGTACCCTCTGGTTGCATAGGTATTCATACGGTTAAAATTTATCAGGCGCGATTGCGGCAGTTTTTC
GGGTGGTTTGTTGCCATTTTTACCTGTCTGCTGCCGTGATCGCGCTGAACGCGTTTTAGCGGTGCGTACA
ATTAAGGGATTATGGTAAATCCACTTACTGTCTGCCCTCGTAGCCATCGAGATAAACCGCAGTACTCCGG
CCACGATGCGTCCGGCGTAGAGGATCGAGATCTTCAATATTGGCCATTAGCCATATTATTCATTGGTTAT
ATAGCATAAATCAATATTGGCTATTGGCCATTGCATACGTTGTATCTATATCATAATATGTACATTTATA
TTGGCTCATGTCCAATATGACCGCCATGTTGGCATTGATTATTGACTAGTTATTAATAGTAATCAATTAC
GGGGTCATTAGTTCATAGCCCATATATGGAGTTCCGCGTTACATAACTTACGGTAAATGGCCCGCCTGGC
TGACCGCCCAACGACCCCCGCCCATTGACGTCAATAATGACGTATGTTCCCATAGTAACGCCAATAGGGA
CTTTCCATTGACGTCAATGGGTGGAGTATTTACGGTAAACTGCCCACTTGGCAGTACATCAAGTGTATCA
TATGCCAAGTCCGCCCCCTATTGACGTCAATGACGGTAAATGGCCCGCCTGGCATTATGCCCAGTACATG
ACCTTACGGGACTTTCCTACTTGGCAGTACATCTACGTATTAGTCATCGCTATTACCATG
Features (pLannotate 1.2.2; 21 found; start..end, strand, type, name):
      2..201     +  promoter       CMV promoter: human cytomegalovirus (CMV) immediate early promoter
    340..472     +  intron         chimeric intron: chimera between introns from human β-globin and immunoglobulin heavy chain genes
    516..534     +  promoter       T7 promoter: promoter for bacteriophage T7 RNA polymerase
    550..1440    +  CDS            HaloTag®: modified bacterial dehalogenase that forms covalent bonds with chloroalkane derivatives
   1453..1473    +  CDS            TEV site: tobacco etch virus (TEV) protease recognition and cleavage site
   1504..2811    +  CDS            Wipi2: WIPI2_RAT - Experimental evidence at protein level: Swiss-Prot protein existence level 1. Component of the autophagy machinery that controls the major intracellular degradation process by which cytoplasmic materials are packaged into autophagosomes and delivered to lysosomes for degradation. Involved in an early step of the formation of preautophagosomal structures. Binds and is activated by phosphatidylinositol 3-phosphate (PtdIns3P) forming on membranes of the endoplasmic reticulum upon activation of the upstream ULK1 and PI3 kinases. Mediates ER-isolation membranes contacts by interacting w
   2825..2850    +  CDS            SET1 (fragment): solubility-enhancement tag derived from T7 phage gene 10B
   2858..2874    +  terminator     T7 terminator (fragment): transcription terminator for bacteriophage T7 RNA polymerase
   2894..3015    -  polyA_signal   SV40 poly(A) signal: SV40 polyadenylation signal
   3038..3106    -  CDS            large T antigen (fragment): large T antigen from SV40 (simian virus 40)
   3111..3143    +  rep_origin     M13 ori (fragment): M13 bacteriophage origin of replication; arrow indicates direction of (+) strand synthesis
   3144..3195    -  misc_feature   bom (fragment): basis of mobility region from pBR322
   3260..3617    +  promoter       SV40 promoter: SV40 enhancer and early promoter
   3668..4459    +  CDS            neo: KKA2_KLEPN - Also known as kan, nptII. Experimental evidence at protein level: Swiss-Prot protein existence level 1. Resistance to kanamycin, neomycin, paromomycin, ribostamycin, butirosin and gentamicin B. From Klebsiella pneumoniae.
   4526..4574    +  polyA_signal   poly(A) signal: synthetic polyadenylation signal
   4595..4687    -  CDS            tnpA (fragment): TN5P_ECOLX - Also known as tnp. Experimental evidence at protein level: Swiss-Prot protein existence level 1. Mediates transposition of transposon Tn5 by a 'cut and paste' mechanism. First, the monomeric transposase binds the 19 bp inverted DNA repeats flanking the transposon. Then, dimerization of the DNA- bound transposase creates a synaptic DNA complex. After nicking of the first DNA strand, excision of the transposon proceeds through a series of intermediates. The transposase then mediates the insertion of the transposon at a new site by strand transfer. The activity of the wild- type tran
   4730..4834    +  promoter       AmpR promoter: bla
   4835..5695    +  CDS            AmpR: β-lactamase; bla; confers resistance to ampicillin, carbenicillin, and related antibiotics
   5853..6441    -  rep_origin     ori: high-copy-number ColE1/pMB1/pBR322/pUC origin of replication
   6557..6840    +  misc_feature   cer region: ColE1-derived recombination site that helps to maintain plasmids as monomers
   7033..7410    +  enhancer       CMV enhancer: human cytomegalovirus immediate early enhancer
