[The description below was written by a language model from this plasmid's Addgene catalogue record and pLannotate feature annotations shown in this document.]
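Description:
Halo-WIPI2B H85E is a 7.4 kb mammalian expression plasmid built on Promega's pHTN backbone, which supplies an N-terminal HaloTag. It is propagated in E. coli using a high-copy ColE1/pUC-type origin and ampicillin selection (AmpR/β-lactamase), and a ColE1 cer site is present that helps keep the plasmid monomeric. A separate SV40 early promoter–neo cassette with a synthetic poly(A) signal is annotated, which in principle allows G418 selection of transfected mammalian cells, although the record does not say it was used that way.

The expression unit is driven by the CMV immediate-early enhancer and promoter, which span the numbering origin of the circular map, followed by a chimeric β-globin/immunoglobulin intron that improves transcript processing. A T7 promoter sits just upstream of the coding region and could support in vitro transcription. The open reading frame encodes HaloTag, a modified dehalogenase that covalently binds chloroalkane ligands. This is followed by a TEV protease cleavage site and then human WIPI2B, cloned between EcoRI and NotI, with an SV40 polyadenylation signal downstream. The annotation tool matched the insert to the rat WIPI2 orthologue, but the catalogue entry gives the species as human. Several short fragment annotations after the insert (SET1, large T antigen, M13 ori, bom, tnpA) look like backbone remnants or incidental matches.

The insert carries a histidine 85 to glutamate substitution intended to abolish binding of WIPI2B to ATG16L1. The construct therefore provides a labelable, interaction-deficient WIPI2B for imaging or pulldown studies of ATG16L1 membrane recruitment in autophagy, typically alongside wild-type protein.
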