Addgene plasmid #175027: Halo-WIPI2B H85E
Purpose: Expresses WIPI2B (H85E) fused to Halo in mammalian cells to abrogate interaction with ATG16L1
Depositing lab: Andrea Stavoe. Depositing organization: University of Texas Health Science Center at Houston. Publication: Structural basis for membrane recruitment of ATG16L1 by WIPI2 in autophagy. Strong LM, Chang C, Riley JF, Boecker CA, Flower TG, Buffalo CZ, Ren X, Stavoe AK, Holzbaur EL, Hurley JH. Elife. 2021 Sep 10;10. pii: 70372. doi: 10.7554/eLife.70372. PubMed 34505572.
Backbone
  Vector backbone: pHTN
  Backbone manufacturer: Promega
  Backbone size w/o insert (bp): 6143
  Total vector size (bp): 7410
  Vector type: Mammalian Expression
Growth in bacteria
  Bacterial resistance: Ampicillin, 100 μg/mL
  Growth temperature: 37°C
  Growth strain: DH5alpha
  Copy number: Unknown
Gene/Insert
  Gene/Insert name: WIPI2B (H85E)
  Species: H. sapiens (human)
  Mutation: Histadine 85 to Glutamate (CAC to GAG)
  Entrez Gene: WIPI2 (a.k.a. ATG18B, Atg21, CGI-50, IDDSSA, WIPI-2)
  Promoter: CMV
  Tag / fusion protein: HaloTag (N terminal on backbone)
  Cloning method: Restriction Enzyme; 5′ cloning site EcoRI (not destroyed); 3′ cloning site NotI (not destroyed)
  Sequencing primers: 5′ cctgatcggcagcgagatcg
Resource information
  A portion of this plasmid was derived from a plasmid made by: Sharon Tooze, Francis Crick Institute, UK
Terms and licenses: Academic/Nonprofit Terms; Industry Terms: Not Available to Industry
How to cite: Halo-WIPI2B H85E was a gift from Andrea Stavoe (Addgene plasmid # 175027 ; http://n2t.net/addgene:175027 ; RRID:Addgene_175027)
